>Addgene plasmid #78307 | pBS-KS-attB2-SA(2)-T2A-LexA::GADfluw-Hsp70 | depositor full sequence | sequence record 146182 | pBS-KS-attB2-SA(2)-T2A-LexA::GADfluw-Hsp70 sequence 6823 bps
GAAACCTGTCGTGCCAGCTGCATTAATGAATCGGCCAACGCGCGGGGAGAGGCGGTTTGCGTATTGGGCG
CTCTTCCGCTTCCTCGCTCACTGACTCGCTGCGCTCGGTCGTTCGGCTGCGGCGAGCGGTATCAGCTCAC
TCAAAGGCGGTAATACGGTTATCCACAGAATCAGGGGATAACGCAGGAAAGAACATGTGAGCAAAAGGCC
AGCAAAAGGCCAGGAACCGTAAAAAGGCCGCGTTGCTGGCGTTTTTCCATAGGCTCCGCCCCCCTGACGA
GCATCACAAAAATCGACGCTCAAGTCAGAGGTGGCGAAACCCGACAGGACTATAAAGATACCAGGCGTTT
CCCCCTGGAAGCTCCCTCGTGCGCTCTCCTGTTCCGACCCTGCCGCTTACCGGATACCTGTCCGCCTTTC
TCCCTTCGGGAAGCGTGGCGCTTTCTCATAGCTCACGCTGTAGGTATCTCAGTTCGGTGTAGGTCGTTCG
CTCCAAGCTGGGCTGTGTGCACGAACCCCCCGTTCAGCCCGACCGCTGCGCCTTATCCGGTAACTATCGT
CTTGAGTCCAACCCGGTAAGACACGACTTATCGCCACTGGCAGCAGCCACTGGTAACAGGATTAGCAGAG
CGAGGTATGTAGGCGGTGCTACAGAGTTCTTGAAGTGGTGGCCTAACTACGGCTACACTAGAAGGACAGT
ATTTGGTATCTGCGCTCTGCTGAAGCCAGTTACCTTCGGAAAAAGAGTTGGTAGCTCTTGATCCGGCAAA
CAAACCACCGCTGGTAGCGGTGGTTTTTTTGTTTGCAAGCAGCAGATTACGCGCAGAAAAAAAGGATCTC
AAGAAGATCCTTTGATCTTTTCTACGGGGTCTGACGCTCAGTGGAACGAAAACTCACGTTAAGGGATTTT
GGTCATGAGATTATCAAAAAGGATCTTCACCTAGATCCTTTTAAATTAAAAATGAAGTTTTAAATCAATC
TAAAGTATATATGAGTAAACTTGGTCTGACAGTTACCAATGCTTAATCAGTGAGGCACCTATCTCAGCGA
TCTGTCTATTTCGTTCATCCATAGTTGCCTGACTCCCCGTCGTGTAGATAACTACGATACGGGAGGGCTT
ACCATCTGGCCCCAGTGCTGCAATGATACCGCGAGACCCACGCTCACCGGCTCCAGATTTATCAGCAATA
AACCAGCCAGCCGGAAGGGCCGAGCGCAGAAGTGGTCCTGCAACTTTATCCGCCTCCATCCAGTCTATTA
ATTGTTGCCGGGAAGCTAGAGTAAGTAGTTCGCCAGTTAATAGTTTGCGCAACGTTGTTGCCATTGCTAC
AGGCATCGTGGTGTCACGCTCGTCGTTTGGTATGGCTTCATTCAGCTCCGGTTCCCAACGATCAAGGCGA
GTTACATGATCCCCCATGTTGTGCAAAAAAGCGGTTAGCTCCTTCGGTCCTCCGATCGTTGTCAGAAGTA
AGTTGGCCGCAGTGTTATCACTCATGGTTATGGCAGCACTGCATAATTCTCTTACTGTCATGCCATCCGT
AAGATGCTTTTCTGTGACTGGTGAGTACTCAACCAAGTCATTCTGAGAATAGTGTATGCGGCGACCGAGT
TGCTCTTGCCCGGCGTCAATACGGGATAATACCGCGCCACATAGCAGAACTTTAAAAGTGCTCATCATTG
GAAAACGTTCTTCGGGGCGAAAACTCTCAAGGATCTTACCGCTGTTGAGATCCAGTTCGATGTAACCCAC
TCGTGCACCCAACTGATCTTCAGCATCTTTTACTTTCACCAGCGTTTCTGGGTGAGCAAAAACAGGAAGG
CAAAATGCCGCAAAAAAGGGAATAAGGGCGACACGGAAATGTTGAATACTCATACTCTTCCTTTTTCAAT
ATTATTGAAGCATTTATCAGGGTTATTGTCTCATGAGCGGATACATATTTGAATGTATTTAGAAAAATAA
ACAAATAGGGGTTCCGCGCACATTTCCCCGAAAAGTGCCACCTAAATTGTAAGCGTTAATATTTTGTTAA
AATTCGCGTTAAATTTTTGTTAAATCAGCTCATTTTTTAACCAATAGGCCGAAATCGGCAAAATCCCTTA
TAAATCAAAAGAATAGACCGAGATAGGGT
[37 nt withheld, positions 2130-2166]
AAAGAACGTGGACTCCAACGTCAAAGG
[49 nt withheld, positions 2194-2242]
T
[91 nt withheld, positions 2244-2334]
G
[124 nt withheld, positions 2336-2459]
CCCATTCGCCATTCAGGCTGCGCAACTGTTGGGAAGGGCGATCGGTGCGGGCCTCTTCGCTATTACGCCA
GCTGGCGAAAGGGGGATGTGCTGCAAGGCGATTAAGTTGGGTAACGCCAGGGTTTTCCCAGTCACGACGT
TGTAAAACGACGGCCAGTGAGCGCGCGTAATACGACTCACTATAGGGCGAATTGGAGCTCGCTAGCGATG
TAGGTCACGGTCTCGAAGCCGCGGTGCGGGTGCCAGGGCGTGCCCTTGGGCTCCCCGGGCGCGTACTCCA
CCTCACCCATCTGGTCCATCATGATGGTCGACTCTAGAAGTCGATCCAACATGGCGACTTGTCCCATCCC
CGGCATGTTTAAATATACTAATTATTCTTGAACTAATTTTAATCAACCGATTTATCTCTCTTCCGCAGGT
CGGGAGGTTCCGGTGGAAGCGGAGGTAGCGGCGGATCCGAGGGCCGCGGCAGCCTGCTGACCTGCGGCGA
TGTGGAGGAGAACCCCGGGCCCATGCCACCCAAGAAGAAGCGAAAAGTAGAAGATCCAATGAAGGCTCTC
ACGGCCCGACAACAGGAAGTTTTTGATTTGATACGGGATCATATATCCCAAACGGGTATGCCTCCGACCC
GCGCAGAGATAGCACAGCGACTGGGCTTTCGATCGCCTAACGCCGCGGAGGAGCACTTGAAGGCACTGGC
CCGCAAGGGTGTCATTGAAATCGTGTCCGGTGCGAGCCGCGGAATCCGGCTGTTGCAGGAGGAGGAAGAG
GGCCTGCCACTGGTGGGACGCGTGGCCGCTGGCGAGCCGCTGCTGGCCCAGCAACACATAGAGGGACACT
ATCAGGTGGACCCCTCCTTGTTTAAGCCAAATGCTGATTTCCTGTTGCGGGTGTCGGGAATGTCCATGAA
GGACATCGGTATTATGGATGGTGACCTCCTCGCCGTCCATAAGACACAGGATGTCAGGAACGGCCAGGTA
GTCGTTGCCAGGATAGACGATGAGGTCACTGTGAAACGTCTCAAGAAGCAAGGCAATAAGGTCGAGCTGC
TGCCGGAGAATAGCGAGTTCAAGCCGATCGTGGTGGATCTGCGACAGCAGTCCTTTACTATCGAGGGCTT
GGCCGTGGGTGTGATCCGCAACGGAGATTGGCTGGGATCCATCGACAGTGCGGCCCACCACGACAACAGC
ACCATTCCACTGGACTTCATGCCTCGTGACGCACTGCATGGATTTGACTGGAGCGAGGAGGATGATATGA
GCGACGGACTCCCATTCCTGAAGACCGACCCCAATAACAATGGTTTCTTTGGCGACGGCAGCCTGCTGTG
TATCCTGCGAAGTATTGGTTTTAAGCCGGAAAATTACACGAACAGTAATGTCAATCGTCTTCCCACAATG
ATCACCGACCGTTACACGCTGGCCAGTCGCAGTACTACAAGCCGCCTGCTGCAAAGCTATCTTAACAACT
TCCACCCCTACTGCCCCATAGTGCATAGTCCTACTCTCATGATGCTTTACAACAATCAGATTGAGATAGC
ATCGAAGGACCAGTGGCAGATCCTCTTCAACTGCATTCTCGCCATCGGCGCTTGGTGTATTGAAGGCGAG
AGCACAGATATCGACGTGTTTTACTATCAAAACGCCAAGTCGCACCTCACCTCGAAGGTCTTCGAAAGTG
GAAGCATTATCCTCGTGACAGCCCTCCATCTGCTGAGTCGTTATACCCAGTGGCGTCAGAAAACTAATAC
ATCCTACAACTTTCATTCGTTCAGCATTCGGATGGCGATTAGCCTGGGACTTAATCGTGACCTCCCAAGT
AGCTTCAGCGATTCGTCGATCCTGGAACAGCGCCGGAGGATTTGGTGGAGTGTGTACAGCTGGGAGATCC
AGCTGTCCCTCTTGTACGGACGCAGCATTCAGCTGAGTCAGAACACGATTTCCTTCCCGTCCAGCGTGGA
CGACGTTCAACGGACAACTACGGGCCCGACCATCTACCACGGTATCATTGAGACGGCCCGCTTGCTTCAA
GTGTTTACGAAGATTTATGAGCTGGATAAGACAGTGACCGCGGAGAAGAGTCCGATCTGCGCCAAGAAAT
GCCTGATGATCTGCAATGAGATAGAGGAGGTGAGCCGCCAGGCACCCAAGTTCCTGCAGATGGACATAAG
CACTACGGCGCTGACTAATCTCCTCAAAGAACACCCCTGGCTGAGTTTCACCCGCTTCGAGCTGAAGTGG
AAACAGCTGAGTCTGATTATATACGTTTTGCGGGACTTTTTCACAAATTTTACGCAGAAGAAGTCGCAGC
TTGAGCAAGATCAGAACGACCATCAGTCCTACGAGGTAAAGAGGTGCAGCATAATGCTCTCCGACGCAGC
CCAGCGCACCGTGATGTCGGTGTCGTCCTATATGGACAACCATAATGTGACCCCTTATTTCGCCTGGAAT
TGCTCCTACTATTTGTTCAACGCCGTGTTGGTCCCAATCAAGACTCTTCTGAGCAACTCCAAATCGAACG
CCGAGAATAACGAGACAGCACAGCTCTTGCAGCAAATTAACACCGTGTTGATGCTGTTGAAGAAACTCGC
TACATTCAAGATTCAGACTTGCGAAAAGTACATCCAGGTGTTGGAAGAGGTGTGCGCCCCATTCCTTCTT
TCGCAATGCGCAATTCCCCTCCCGCACATAAGTTACAATAATTCCAACGGCTCCGCTATCAAGAATATCG
TCGGCTCCGCTACAATCGCGCAGTATCCCACGCTGCCTGAGGAAAATGTTAACAACATATCGGTGAAGTA
TGTAAGTCCAGGCAGCGTCGGCCCGAGCCCTGTGCCGCTGAAAAGCGGAGCCTCCTTCAGCGATCTGGTC
AAGCTGCTCAGCAACCGCCCACCATCCCGCAACTCCCCTGTCACTATACCCCGATCGACCCCGTCGCATC
GTAGCGTTACCCCATTCCTGGGACAACAGCAGCAACTGCAGAGTCTGGTGCCACTTACGCCCTCGGCATT
GTTTGGCGGAGCCAACTTCAACCAGAGTGGTAACATTGCGGACAGCTCCTTGAGCTTCACGTTTACCAAC
AGCTCCAACGGTCCAAACTTGATCACGACTCAGACAAACTCCCAGGCATTGTCCCAGCCCATTGCCAGCT
CGAATGTGCATGATAACTTTATGAATAATGAAATTACTGCCTCCAAGATTGACGACGGCAACAACAGCAA
GCCCCTTTCCCCAGGCTGGACTGACCAGACGGCCTACAATGCTTTCGGTATCACCACTGGCATGTTCAAC
ACCACAACGATGGACGACGTATATAACTATCTTTTTGATGATGAGGATACTCCACCGAACCCAAAGAAGG
AGTAGCCTAGGTTAATTAATAAAATGAATCGTAGATACTGAAAAACCCCGCAAGTTCACTTCAACTGTGC
ATCGTGCACCATCTCAATTTCTTTCATTTATACATCGTTTTGCCTTCTTTTATGTAACTATACTCCTCTA
AGTTTCAATCTTGGCCATGTAACCTCTGATCTATAGAATTTTTTAAATGACTAGAATTAATGCCCATCTT
TTTTTTGGACCTAAATTCTTCATGAAAATATATTACGAGGGCTTATTCAGAAGCTTATCGATACCGTCGA
CTAAAGCCAAATAGAAATTATTCAGTTCTGGCTTAAGTTTTTAAAAGTGATATTATTTATTTGGTTGTAA
CCAACCAAAAGAATGTAAATAACTAATACATAATTATGTTAGTTTTAAGTTAGCAACAAATTGATTTTAG
CTATATTAGCTACTTGGTTAATAAATAGAATATATTTATTTAAAGATAATTCGTTTTTATTGTCAGGGAG
TGAGTTTGCTTAAAAACTCGTTTTTAATTAAAGATCCGGAGGTAGCGGTGGAAGCGGAGGTTCCGGCAGG
TAAGTTATTGAACAATGGCATCAAATGCCTTCATCATCACTACCCTTTAGCCCTTAAGACCCCACAATGA
CCTTACCCACTCAGAGAAAAAAGTAAATATGAAAGCCCATTTGAACTTCTAAGCTTGTCGACCATCATGA
TGGACCAGATGGGTGAGGTGGAGTACGCGCCCGGGGAGCCCAAGGGCACGCCCTGGCACCCGCACCGCGG
CTTCGAGACCGTGACCTACATCATGCATGGTACCCAGCTTTTGTTCCCTTTAGTGAGGGTTAATTGCGCG
CTTGGCGTAATCATGGTCATAGCTGTTTCCTGTGTGAAATTGTTATCCGCTCACAATTCCACACAACATA
CGAGCCGGAAGCATAAAGTGTAAAGCCTGGGGTGCCTAATGAGTGAGCTAACTCACATTAATTGCGTTGC
GCTCACTGCCCGCTTTCCAGTCGG
Features (pLannotate 1.2.2; 16 found; start..end, strand, type, name):
    254..842     -  rep_origin     ori: high-copy-number ColE1/pMB1/pBR322/pUC origin of replication
   1013..1873    -  CDS            AmpR: β-lactamase; bla; confers resistance to ampicillin, carbenicillin, and related antibiotics
   1874..1978    -  promoter       AmpR promoter: bla
   2031..2459    -  rep_origin     f1 ori (sequence partly withheld): f1 bacteriophage origin of replication; arrow indicates direction of (+) strand synthesis
   2464..2619    -  CDS            lacZα (fragment): LacZα fragment of β-galactosidase; lacZ fragment
   2627..2645    +  promoter       T7 promoter: promoter for bacteriophage T7 RNA polymerase
   2681..2750    +  protein_bind   attB: attB site for the φC31 integrase (Groth et al., 2000) phage φC31 integrase
   3008..3613    +  CDS            lexA: LEXA_ECOLI - Also known as exrA, spr, tsl, umuA. Experimental evidence at protein level: Swiss-Prot protein existence level 1. Represses a number of genes involved in the response to DNA damage (SOS response), including recA and lexA. Binds to the 16 bp palindromic sequence 5'-CTGTATATATATACAG-3'. In the presence of single- stranded DNA, RecA interacts with LexA causing an autocatalytic cleavage which disrupts the DNA-binding part of LexA, leading to derepression of the SOS regulon and eventually DNA repair. Implicated in hydroxy radical-mediated cell death induced by hydroxyurea treatment (Pu
   3617..5821    +  CDS            GAL4 (fragment): GAL4_YEAST - Experimental evidence at protein level: Swiss-Prot protein existence level 1. This protein is a positive regulator for the gene expression of the galactose-induced genes such as GAL1, GAL2, GAL7, GAL10, and MEL1 which code for the enzymes used to convert galactose to glucose. It recognizes a 17 base pair sequence in (5'-CGGRNNRCYNYNCNCCG-3') the upstream activating sequence (UAS-G) of these genes. From Saccharomyces cerevisiae (strain ATCC 204508 / S288c) (Baker's yeast).
   6080..6100    +  misc_feature   MCS (fragment): pBluescript multiple cloning site
   6527..6596    -  protein_bind   attB: attB site for the φC31 integrase (Groth et al., 2000) phage φC31 integrase
   6636..6654    -  promoter       T3 promoter: promoter for bacteriophage T3 RNA polymerase
   6699..6715    -  protein_bind   lac operator: The lac repressor binds to the lac operator to inhibit transcription in E. coli. This inhibition can be relieved by adding lactose or isopropyl-β-D-thiogalactopyranoside (IPTG). lac repressor encoded by lacI
   6723..6753    -  promoter       lac promoter: promoter for the E. coli lac operon
   6768..6789    -  protein_bind   CAP binding site: CAP binding activates transcription in the presence of cAMP. E. coli catabolite activator protein
   6802..71      -  CDS            lacI (fragment) (across the origin): lac repressor; lacI; The lac repressor binds to the lac operator to inhibit transcription in E. coli. This inhibition can be relieved by adding lactose or isopropyl-β-D-thiogalactopyranoside (IPTG).
