[The description below was written by a language model from this plasmid's Addgene catalogue record and pLannotate feature annotations shown in this document.]
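Description:
pBS-KS-attB2-SA(2)-T2A-LexA::GADfluw-Hsp70 is a 6.8 kb pBluescript-KS-based donor plasmid for recombinase-mediated cassette exchange in Drosophila, built on the pBS-KS-attB1-2-PT-SA-SD-2 backbone. It is maintained in E. coli as a high-copy plasmid through a ColE1/pUC-type origin and selected with ampicillin via the β-lactamase gene. The backbone also carries an f1 origin, remnants of the lacZα/lac promoter region, and flanking T7 and T3 promoters.

The payload lies between two φC31 attB sites in inverted orientation, which allow φC31 integrase to swap the cassette into the attP-flanked MiMIC transposon insertions already present in fly lines. As the name indicates, the cassette begins with a splice acceptor in reading phase 2, followed by a T2A peptide and the insert nlsLexA::GADfl. The feature table annotates this as the bacterial LexA coding sequence followed immediately by a large GAL4 fragment, about 2.2 kb. The splice acceptor, T2A, nuclear localisation signal and the Hsp70 element (presumably a 3′ terminator/polyadenylation region) appear in the name or insert field but are not annotated as separate features.

When the cassette is placed in a coding intron of matching phase and in the correct orientation, it is spliced into the host gene's transcript. The T2A sequence causes ribosomal skipping, so the LexA::GAD transcription factor is released as a separate protein in the native expression pattern of the trapped gene. The resulting lines can drive LexAop-linked reporters or effectors. The stated purpose is to convert MiMIC lines with phase 2 coding-intron insertions into LexA::GADfl driver lines for genetic access to defined cell types.
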