Addgene plasmid #78307: pBS-KS-attB2-SA(2)-T2A-LexA::GADfluw-Hsp70
Purpose: Creating LexA::GADfluw lines from MiMIC lines with inserts into coding introns in Phase 2
Depositing lab: Benjamin White. Depositing organization: National Institute of Mental Health (NIMH). Publication: Plug-and-play genetic access to drosophila cell types using exchangeable exon cassettes. Diao F, Ironfield H, Luan H, Diao F, Shropshire WC, Ewer J, Marr E, Potter CJ, Landgraf M, White BH. Cell Rep. 2015 Mar 3;10(8):1410-21. doi: 10.1016/j.celrep.2015.01.059. Epub 2015 Feb 26. PubMed 25732830.
Backbone
  Vector backbone: pBS-KS-attB1-2-PT-SA-SD-2
  Backbone manufacturer: Hugo Bellen
  Backbone size w/o insert (bp): 3394
  Total vector size (bp): 6823
Growth in bacteria
  Bacterial resistance: Ampicillin, 100 μg/mL
  Growth temperature: 37°C
  Growth strain: DH5alpha
  Copy number: High Copy
Gene/Insert
  Gene/Insert name: T2A-nlsLexA::GADflluw
Terms and licenses: Academic/Nonprofit Terms; Industry Terms: Not Available to Industry
How to cite: pBS-KS-attB2-SA(2)-T2A-LexA::GADfluw-Hsp70 was a gift from Benjamin White (Addgene plasmid # 78307 ; http://n2t.net/addgene:78307 ; RRID:Addgene_78307)
