>Addgene plasmid #78307 | pBS-KS-attB2-SA(2)-T2A-LexA::GADfluw-Hsp70 | addgene partial sequence | sequence record 149083 | M13pUC-Rev 5'-AGCGGATAACAATTTCACACAGG-3'
GCCAGCGCGCAATTAACCCTCACTAAAGGGAACAAAAGCTGGGTACCATGCATGATGTAGGTCACGGTCT
CGAAGCCGCGGTGCGGGTGCCAGGGCGTGCCCTTGGGCTCCCCGGGCGCGTACTCCACCTCACCCATCTG
GTCCATCATGATGGTCGACAAGCTTAGAAGTTCAAATGGGCTTTCATATTTACTTTTTTCTCTGAGTGGG
TAAGGTCATTGTGGGGTCTTAAGGGCTAAAGGGTAGTGATGATGAAGGCATTTGATGCCATTGTTCAATA
ACTTACCTGCCGGAACCTCCGCTTCCACCGCTACCTCCGGATCTTTAATTAAAAACGAGTTTTTAAGCAA
ACTCACTCCCTGACAATAAAAACGAATTATCTTTAAATAAATATATTCTATTTATTAACCAAGTAGCTAA
TATAGCTAAAATCAATTTGTTGCTAACTTAAAACTAACATAATTATGTATTAGTTATTTACATTCTTTTG
GTTGGTTACAACCAAATAAATAATATCACTTTTAAAAACTTAAGCCAGAACTGAATAATTTCTATTTGGC
TTTAGTCGACGGTATCGATAAGCTTCTGAATAAGCCCTCGTAATATATTTTCATGAAGAATTTAGGTCCA
AAAAAAAGATGGGCATTAATTCTAGTCATTTAAAAAATTCTATAGATCAGAGGTTACATGGCCAAGATTG
AAACTTAGAGGAGTATAGTTACATAAAAGAAGGCAAAACGATGTATAAATGAAAGAAATTGAGATGGTGC
ACGATGCACAGTTGAAGTGAACTTGCGGGGTTTTTCAGTATCTACGATTCATTTTATTAATTAACCTAGG
CTACTCCTTCTTTGG
