>Addgene plasmid #78307 | pBS-KS-attB2-SA(2)-T2A-LexA::GADfluw-Hsp70 | addgene partial sequence | sequence record 152107 | M13pUC-Fwd 5'-CCCAGTCACGACGTTGTAAAACG-3'
CTCACTATAGGGCGAATTGGAGCTCGCTAGCGATGTAGGTCACGGTCTCGAAGCCGCGGTGCGGGTGCCA
GGGCGTGCCCTTGGGCTCCCCGGGCGCGTACTCCACCTCACCCATCTGGTCCATCATGATGGTCGACTCT
AGAAGTCGATCCAACATGGCGACTTGTCCCATCCCCGGCATGTTTAAATATACTAATTATTCTTGAACTA
ATTTTAATCAACCGATTTATCTCTCTTCCGCAGGTCGGGAGGTTCCGGTGGAAGCGGAGGTAGCGGCGGA
TCCGAGGGCCGCGGCAGCCTGCTGACCTGCGGCGATGTGGAGGAGAACCCCGGGCCCATGCCACCCAAGA
AGAAGCGAAAAGTAGAAGATCCAATGAAGGCTCTCACGGCCCGACAACAGGAAGTTTTTGATTTGATACG
GGATCATATATCCCAAACGGGTATGCCTCCGACCCGCGCAGAGATAGCACAGCGACTGGGCTTTCGATCG
CCTAACGCCGCGGAGGAGCACTTGAAGGCACTGGCCCGCAAGGGTGTCATTGAAATCGTGTCCGGTGCGA
GCCGCGGAATCCGGCTGTTGCAGGAGGAGGAAGAGGGCCTGCCACTGGTGGGACGCGTGGCCGCTGGCGA
GCCGCTGCTGGCCCAGCAACACATAGAGGGACACTATCAGGTGGACCCCTCCTTGTTTAAGCCAAATGCT
GATTTCCTGTTGCGGGTGTCGGGAATGTCCATGAAGGACATCGGTATTATGGATGGTGACCTCCTCGCCG
TCCATAAGACACAGGATGTCAGGAACGGCCAGGTAGTCGTTGCCAGGATAGACGATGAGGTCACTGTGAA
ACGTCTCAAGAAGCAAGGCAATAAGGTCGAGCTGCTGCCGGAGAA
